Addgene plasmid #165880: pHSP70B-CP6-ble
Purpose: Basic Phleomycin resistance cassette in Alpha1, lacks physical marker or attB site
Depositing lab: Koen Venken. Depositing organization: Baylor College of Medicine. Publication: Multiplexed drug-based selection and counterselection genetic manipulations in Drosophila. Matinyan N, Karkhanis MS, Gonzalez Y, Jain A, Saltzman A, Malovannaya A, Sarrion-Perdigones A, Dierick HA, Venken KJT. Cell Rep. 2021 Sep 14;36(11):109700. doi: 10.1016/j.celrep.2021.109700. PubMed 34525356.
Backbone
  Vector backbone: pColE1_Alpha1
  Backbone size w/o insert (bp): 2287
  Vector type: Synthetic Biology
Growth in bacteria
  Bacterial resistance: Kanamycin, 50 μg/mL
  Growth temperature: 37°C
  Growth strain: DH10B
  Copy number: High Copy
Gene/Insert
  Gene/Insert name: Basic Selection Vector
  Species: Synthetic
  Insert size (bp): 976
  Cloning method: Restriction Enzyme; 5′ cloning site Unknown (unknown if destroyed)
Terms and licenses: Academic/Nonprofit Terms; Industry Terms: Not Available to Industry
Depositor comments: Alpha1
How to cite: pHSP70B-CP6-ble was a gift from Koen Venken (Addgene plasmid # 165880 ; http://n2t.net/addgene:165880 ; RRID:Addgene_165880)
