[The description below was written by a language model from this plasmid's Addgene catalogue record and pLannotate feature annotations shown in this document.]
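Description:
pHSP70B-CP6-ble is a small synthetic-biology plasmid (about 3.3 kb by the sequenced record) built in the pColE1_Alpha1 backbone, an "Alpha1" level vector of a modular assembly system. It is maintained in E. coli at high copy through a ColE1/pUC-type origin and selected with kanamycin. The annotation shows an aph(3')-Ia kanamycin resistance gene placed directly downstream of a cat promoter. The backbone also carries an f1 bacteriophage origin, which can support single-stranded DNA production, and a short fragment matching a tet promoter.

The payload, catalogued as a "Basic Selection Vector" of roughly 1 kb, is a compact drug-resistance cassette for Drosophila. The Drosophila melanogaster hsp70Bb promoter sits upstream of the ble coding sequence from Streptoalloteichus hindustanus, whose product binds and sequesters bleomycin-family antibiotics such as phleomycin. The cassette is terminated by the herpes simplex virus thymidine kinase polyadenylation signal. A gap of about 90 bp between the annotated promoter and the ble start is unannotated. The "CP6" in the plasmid name may refer to an element located there, but the record does not define it.

According to the record, this is the basic phleomycin resistance cassette and lacks both a physical (visible) marker and an attB site, so it has no means of phiC31-mediated integration or visual scoring on its own. It appears to serve as a minimal building block or reference module within a toolkit for multiplexed drug-based selection and counterselection in Drosophila genetics, presumably for assembly into more complete transgenesis vectors.
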