Features (pLannotate 1.2.2; 8 found; start..end, strand, type, name):
      1..452     +  promoter       hsp70 promoter: Drosophila melanogaster hsp70Bb promoter
    542..913     +  CDS            ble: BLE_STRHI - Experimental evidence at protein level: Swiss-Prot protein existence level 1. Binding protein with a strong affinity to the bleomycin family of antibiotics. From Streptoalloteichus hindustanus.
    921..968     +  polyA_signal   HSV TK poly(A) signal: herpes simplex virus thymidine kinase polyadenylation signal (Cole and Stacy, 1985)
   1092..1680    -  rep_origin     ori: high-copy-number ColE1/pMB1/pBR322/pUC origin of replication
   1795..1897    +  promoter       cat promoter: promoter of the E. coli cat gene encoding chloramphenicol acetyltransferase
   1898..2711    +  CDS            KanR (fragment): aminoglycoside phosphotransferase; aph(3')-Ia; confers resistance to kanamycin in bacteria or G418 (Geneticin®) in eukaryotes
   2799..2816    -  promoter       tet promoter (fragment): E. coli promoter for tetracycline efflux protein gene
   2827..3282    +  rep_origin     f1 ori (sequence partly withheld): f1 bacteriophage origin of replication; arrow indicates direction of (+) strand synthesis
>Addgene plasmid #165880 | pHSP70B-CP6-ble | addgene full sequence | sequence record 328540 | Addgene NGS Result
CTAGAATCCCAAAACAAACTGGTTATTGTGGTAGGTCATTTGTTTGGCAGAAAGAAAACTCGAGAAATTT
CTCTGGCCGTTATTCGTTATTCTCTCTTTTCTTTTTGGGTCGCTCCCTCTCTGCACTAATGCTCTCTCAC
TCTGTCACACAGTAAACGGCATACTGCTCTCGTTGGTTCGAGAGAGCGCGCCTCGAATGTTCGCGAAAAG
AGCGCCGGAGTATAAATAGAGGCGCTTCGTCTACGGAGCGACAATTCAATTCAAACAAGCAAAGTGAACA
CGTCGCTAAGCGAAAGCTAAGCAAATAAACAAGCGCAGCTGAACAAGCTAAACAATCTGCAGTAAAGTGC
AAGTTAAAGTGAATCAATTAAAAGTAACCAGCAACCAAGTAAATCAACTGCAACTACTGAAATCTGCCAA
GAAGTAATTATTGAATACAAGAAGAGAACTCTCAATACTCGAATCCATGTGGGAGTTTATTCTTGACACA
GATATTTATGATATAATAACTGAGTAAGCTTAACATAAGGAGGAAAACAAAATGGCCAAGCTGACCAGTG
CCGTGCCAGTGCTGACGGCTCGTGATGTGGCAGGAGCCGTGGAGTTCTGGACCGACCGTCTGGGCTTCAG
TCGCGATTTCGTGGAGGATGATTTCGCAGGCGTGGTCCGTGACGATGTGACCCTGTTCATCTCGGCCGTG
CAGGACCAGGTGGTGCCCGATAACACCCTGGCCTGGGTCTGGGTCCGTGGCCTGGATGAGCTCTACGCCG
AGTGGAGCGAGGTGGTGTCCACCAACTTCCGAGATGCCAGTGGACCAGCAATGACCGAGATTGGCGAGCA
GCCGTGGGGACGCGAGTTCGCCCTCCGTGACCCAGCAGGCAACTGCGTGCACTTCGTGGCCGAGGAGCAG
GACTAAGCTTGGCAATAAAAAGACAGAATAAAACGCACGGGTGTTGGGTCGTTTGTTCCGCTGTCATGAG
ACGAATTCTGACACGGTTATCCACAGAATCAGGGGATAACGCAGGAAAGAACATGTGAGCAAAAGGCCAG
CAAAAGGCCAGGAACCGTAAAAAGGCCGCGTTGCTGGCGTTTTTCCATAGGCTCCGCCCCCCTGACGAGC
ATCACAAAAATCGACGCTCAAGTCAGAGGTGGCGAAACCCGACAGGACTATAAAGATACCAGGCGTTTCC
CCCTGGAAGCTCCCTCGTGCGCTCTCCTGTTCCGACCCTGCCGCTTACCGGATACCTGTCCGCCTTTCTC
CCTTCGGGAAGCGTGGCGCTTTCTCATAGCTCACGCTGTAGGTATCTCAGTTCGGTGTAGGTCGTTCGCT
CCAAGCTGGGCTGTGTGCACGAACCCCCCGTTCAGCCCGACCGCTGCGCCTTATCCGGTAACTATCGTCT
TGAGTCCAACCCGGTAAGACACGACTTATCGCCACTGGCAGCAGCCACTGGTAACAGGATTAGCAGAGCG
AGGTATGTAGGCGGTGCTACAGAGTTCTTGAAGTGGTGGCCTAACTACGGCTACACTAGAAGAACAGTAT
TTGGTATCTGCGCTCTGCTGAAGCCAGTTACCTTCGGAAAAAGAGTTGGTAGCTCTTGATCCGGCAAACA
AACCACCGCTGGTAGCGGTGGTTTTTTTGTTTGCAAGCAGCAGATTACGCGCAGAAAAAAAGGATCTCAA
GAAGATCCTTTGATCTTTTCTACGGGGTCTGACGCTCAGTGGAACGAAAACTCACGTTAAGGGATTTTGG
TCATGAGATTATCAAAAAGGATCTTCACCTAGATCCTTTTGTGATGATCGGCACGTAAGAGGTTCCAACT
TTCACCATAATGAAATAAGATCACTACCGGGCGTATTTTTTGAGTTATCGAGATTTTCAGGAGCTAAGGA
AGCTAAAATGAGCCATATTCAACGGGAAACGTCTTGCTCAAGGCCGCGATTAAATTCCAACATGGATGCT
GATTTATATGGGTATAAATGGGCTCGCGATAATGTCGGGCAATCAGGTGCGACAATCTACCGATTGTATG
GGAAGCCCGATGCGCCAGAGTTGTTTCTGAAACATGGCAAAGGTAGCGTTGCCAATGATGTTACAGATGA
GATGGTCAGACTAAACTGGCTGACGGAATTTATGCCTCTTCCGACCATCAAGCATTTTATCCGTACTCCT
GATGATGCATGGTTACTCACCACTGCGATCCCAGGGAAAACAGCATTCCAGGTATTAGAAGAATATCCTG
ATTCAGGTGAAAATATTGTTGATGCGCTGGCAGTGTTCCTGCGCCGGTTGCATTCGATTCCTGTTTGTAA
TTGTCCTTTTAACAGCGATCGCGTATTTCGACTCGCTCAGGCGCAATCACGAATGAATAACGGTTTGGTT
GATGCGAGTGATTTTGATGACGAGCGTAATGGCTGGCCTGTTGAACAAGTCTGGAAAGAAATGCATAAAC
TTTTGCCATTCTCACCGGATTCAGTCGTCACTCATGGTGATTTCTCACTTGATAACCTTATTTTTGACGA
GGGGAAATTAATAGGTTGTATTGATGTTGGACGAGTCGGAATCGCAGACCGATACCAGGATCTTGCCATC
CTATGGAACTGCCTCGGTGAGTTTTCTCCTTCATTACAGAAACGGCTTTTTCAAAAATATGGTATTGATA
ATCCTGATATGAATAAATTGCAGTTTCATTTGATGCTCGATGAGTTTTTCTGATTTTTTTTAAGGCAGTT
ATTGGTGCCCTTAAACGCCTGGTTGCTACGCCTGAATAAGTGATAATAAGCGGATGAATGGCAGAAATTC
GATGATAAGCTGTCAAACATGATGT
[125 nt withheld, positions 2826-2950]
C
[91 nt withheld, positions 2952-3042]
AGGGTGATGGTTCACGTAGTGGGCCAGCGCCCTGATAGACGGTTTTTCGCCCTTTGACGTTGGAGTCCAC
GTTCTTT
[37 nt withheld, positions 3120-3156]
ACCCTATCTCGGTCTATTCTTTTGATTTATAAGGGATTTTGCCGATTTCGGCCTATTGGTTAAAAAATGA
GCTGATTTAACAAAAATTTAACGCGAATTTTAACAAAATATTAACGCTTACAATTTTAACGAATTCGTCT
CAGGAG
